Addgene plasmid #214384: pMK454 (dTAG-BSD)
Purpose: dTAG for C-terminal tagging
Depositing lab: Masato Kanemaki. Depositing organization: National Institute of Genetics. Publication: Combination of AID2 and BromoTag expands the utility of degron-based protein knockdowns. Hatoyama Y, Islam M, Bond AG, Hayashi KI, Ciulli A, Kanemaki MT. EMBO Rep. 2024 Sep;25(9):4062-4077. doi: 10.1038/s44319-024-00224-4. Epub 2024 Aug 23. PubMed 39179892.
Backbone
  Vector backbone: pBluescript
  Vector type: Mammalian Expression, CRISPR
  Selectable markers: Blasticidin
Growth in bacteria
  Bacterial resistance: Ampicillin, 100 μg/mL
  Growth temperature: 37°C
  Growth strain: DH5alpha
  Copy number: High Copy
Gene/Insert
  Gene/Insert name: dTAG-BSD
  Species: H. sapiens (human), M. musculus (mouse)
Terms and licenses: Academic/Nonprofit Terms; Industry Terms: Not Available to Industry
How to cite: pMK454 (dTAG-BSD) was a gift from Masato Kanemaki (Addgene plasmid # 214384 ; http://n2t.net/addgene:214384 ; RRID:Addgene_214384)
