[The description below was written by a language model from this plasmid's Addgene catalogue record and pLannotate feature annotations shown in this document.]
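Description:
pMK454 (dTAG-BSD) is a pBluescript-based donor template plasmid of about 5 kb, designed for attaching the dTAG degron to the C-terminus of endogenous proteins in human or mouse cells by CRISPR-assisted knock-in. It is maintained in E. coli as a high-copy plasmid through a ColE1/pUC-type origin with ampicillin selection (AmpR under its own bla promoter). It also keeps the usual pBluescript features: an f1 origin, T7 and T3 promoters flanking the cloning region, and remnants of the lac promoter/operator and lacZα.

The payload begins with a promoterless coding sequence for FKBP12 carrying the F36V substitution (annotated as DmrB), which is the dTAG degron, followed by an SV40 polyadenylation signal. Having no mammalian promoter of its own, the tag is meant to be expressed only when fused in frame to the end of a target gene. FKBP12(F36V) binds synthetic bifunctional ligands that do not engage wild-type FKBP and that recruit an E3 ubiquitin ligase, so the tagged protein can be rapidly depleted on ligand addition. Downstream lies a selection cassette in which the mouse PGK promoter drives blasticidin S deaminase, terminated by the PGK poly(A) signal. Two loxP sites in the same orientation flank this cassette, so Cre can excise the marker after blasticidin-resistant clones are isolated.

The record shows no homology arms or guide RNA, so locus-specific arms would presumably have to be added by the user, by cloning or PCR, and Cas9 and guide supplied separately. The associated work concerns degron-based protein knockdown systems, including AID2 and BromoTag.
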