Features (pLannotate 1.2.2; 18 found; start..end, strand, type, name):
      4..432     +  rep_origin     f1 ori (sequence partly withheld): f1 bacteriophage origin of replication; arrow indicates direction of (+) strand synthesis
    463..618     -  CDS            lacZα (fragment): LacZα fragment of β-galactosidase; lacZ fragment
    626..644     +  promoter       T7 promoter: promoter for bacteriophage T7 RNA polymerase
    681..1001    +  CDS            DmrB: F36V mutant of FK506-binding protein FKBP12 binds synthetic ligands that do not bind wild-type FKBP
   1019..1140    +  polyA_signal   SV40 poly(A) signal: SV40 polyadenylation signal
   1171..1204    -  protein_bind   loxP: Cre-mediated recombination occurs in the 8-bp core sequence (GCATACAT). Cre recombinase
   1265..1764    +  promoter       PGK promoter: mouse phosphoglycerate kinase 1 promoter
   1794..2192    +  CDS            BSD: blasticidin S deaminase; Aspergillus terreus BSD; confers resistance to blasticidin
   2216..2668    +  polyA_signal   PGK poly(A) signal: mouse phosphoglycerate kinase 1 polyadenylation signal
   2695..2728    -  protein_bind   loxP: Cre-mediated recombination occurs in the 8-bp core sequence (GCATACAT). Cre recombinase
   2777..2795    -  promoter       T3 promoter: promoter for bacteriophage T3 RNA polymerase
   2840..2856    -  protein_bind   lac operator: The lac repressor binds to the lac operator to inhibit transcription in E. coli. This inhibition can be relieved by adding lactose or isopropyl-β-D-thiogalactopyranoside (IPTG). lac repressor encoded by lacI
   2864..2894    -  promoter       lac promoter: promoter for the E. coli lac operon
   2909..2930    -  protein_bind   CAP binding site: CAP binding activates transcription in the presence of cAMP. E. coli catabolite activator protein
   2943..3035    -  CDS            lacI (fragment): lac repressor; lacI; The lac repressor binds to the lac operator to inhibit transcription in E. coli. This inhibition can be relieved by adding lactose or isopropyl-β-D-thiogalactopyranoside (IPTG).
   3218..3806    -  rep_origin     ori: high-copy-number ColE1/pMB1/pBR322/pUC origin of replication
   3977..4837    -  CDS            AmpR: β-lactamase; bla; confers resistance to ampicillin, carbenicillin, and related antibiotics
   4838..4942    -  promoter       AmpR promoter: bla
>Addgene plasmid #214384 | pMK454 (dTAG-BSD) | addgene full sequence | sequence record 426357 | Addgene NGS Result
CTG
[124 nt withheld, positions 4-127]
C
[91 nt withheld, positions 129-219]
A
[49 nt withheld, positions 221-269]
CCTTTGACGTTGGAGTCCACGTTCTTT
[37 nt withheld, positions 297-333]
ACCCTATCTCGGTCTATTCTTTTGATTTATAAGGGATTTTGCCGATTTCGGCCTATTGGTTAAAAAATGA
GCTGATTTAACAAAAATTTAACGCGAATTTTAACAAAATATTAACGCTTACAATTTCCATTCGCCATTCA
GGCTGCGCAACTGTTGGGAAGGGCGATCGGTGCGGGCCTCTTCGCTATTACGCCAGCTGGCGAAAGGGGG
ATGTGCTGCAAGGCGATTAAGTTGGGTAACGCCAGGGTTTTCCCAGTCACGACGTTGTAAAACGACGGCC
AGTGAGCGCGCGTAATACGACTCACTATAGGGCGAATTGGAGCTCCCCGGGATCCGGTGCAGGCGCCGGA
GTGCAGGTGGAAACCATCTCCCCAGGAGACGGGCGCACCTTCCCCAAGCGCGGCCAGACCTGCGTGGTGC
ACTACACCGGGATGCTTGAAGATGGAAAGAAAGTTGATTCCTCCCGGGACAGAAACAAGCCCTTTAAGTT
TATGCTAGGCAAGCAGGAGGTGATCCGAGGCTGGGAAGAAGGGGTTGCCCAGATGAGTGTGGGTCAGAGA
GCCAAACTGACTATATCTCCAGATTATGCCTATGGTGCCACTGGGCACCCAGGCATCATCCCACCACATG
CCACTCTCGTCTTCGATGTGGAGCTTCTAAAACTGGAATAACAATTGTTGTTGTTAACTTGTTTATTGCA
GCTTATAATGGTTACAAATAAAGCAATAGCATCACAAATTTCACAAATAAAGCATTTTTTTCACTGCATT
CTAGTTGTGGTTTGTCCAAACTCATCAATGTATCTTAACGCGTCGATCATATTCAATAACCCTTAATATA
ACTTCGTATAATGTATGCTATACGAAGTTATTAGGTCTGAAGAGGAGTTTACGTCCAGCCAAGCTTAGGA
TCTCGACCTCGAAATTCTACCGGGTAGGGGAGGCGCTTTTCCCAAGGCAGTCTGGAGCATGCGCTTTAGC
AGCCCCGCTGGGCACTTGGCGCTACACAAGTGGCCTCTGGCCTCGCACACATTCCACATCCACCGGTAGG
CGCCAACCGACTCCGTTCTTTGGTGGCCCCTTCGCGCCACCTTCTACTCCTCCCCTAGTCAGGAAGTTCC
CCCCCGCCCCGCAGCTCGCGTCGTGCAGGACGTGACAAATGGAAGTAGCACGTCTCACTAGTCTCGTGCA
GATGGACAGCACCGCTGAGCAATGGAAGCGGGTAGGCCTTTGGGGCAGCGGCCAATAGCAGCTTTGCTCC
TTCGCTTTCTGGGCTCAGAGGCTGGGAAGGGGTGGGTCCGGGGGCGGGCTCAGGGGCGGGCTCAGGGGCG
GGGCGGGCGCCCGAAGGTCCTCCGGAGGCCCGGCATTCTGCACGCTTCAAAAGCGCACGTCTGCCGCGCT
GTTCTCCTCTTCCTCATCTCCGGGCCTTTCGACCTGCATCCATCTAGATCTCGAGCCACCATGGCCAAGC
CTTTGTCTCAAGAAGAATCCACCCTCATTGAAAGAGCAACGGCTACAATCAACAGCATCCCCATCTCTGA
AGACTACAGCGTCGCCAGCGCAGCTCTCTCTAGCGACGGCCGCATCTTCACTGGTGTCAATGTATATCAT
TTTACTGGGGGACCTTGTGCAGAACTCGTGGTGCTGGGCACTGCTGCTGCTGCGGCAGCTGGCAACCTGA
CTTGTATCGTCGCGATCGGAAATGAGAACAGGGGCATCTTGAGCCCCTGCGGACGGTGCCGACAGGTGCT
TCTCGATCTGCATCCTGGGATCAAAGCCATAGTGAAGGACAGTGATGGACAGCCGACGGCAGTTGGGATT
CGTGAATTGCTGCCCTCTGGTTATGTGTGGGAGGGCTAATCGATGATATCAGATCCCCGGGATGCAGAAA
TTGATGATCTATTAAACAATAAAGATGTCCACTAAAATGGAAGTTTTTCCTGTCATACTTTGTTAAGAAG
GGTGAGAACAGAGTACCTACATTTTGAATGGAAGGATTGGAGCTACGGGGGTGGGGGTGGGGTGGGATTA
GATAAATGCCTGCTCTTTACTGAAGGCTCTTTACTATTGCTTTATGATAATGTTTCATAGTTGGATATCA
TAATTTAAACAAGCAAAACCAAATTAAGGGCCAGCTCATTCCTCCCACTCATGATCTATAGATCTATAGA
TCTCTCGTGGGATCATTGTTTTTCTCTTGATTCCCACTTTGTGGTTCTAAGTACTGTGGTTTCCAAATGT
GTCAGTTTCATAGCCTGAAGAACGAGATCAGCAGCCTCTGTTCCACATACACTTCATTCTCAGTATTGTT
TTGCCAAGTTCTAATTCCATCAGAAGCTGGTCGAGATCCGGAACCCTTAATATAACTTCGTATAATGTAT
GCTATACGAAGTTATTAGGTCCCTCGAAGAGGTTCACTAGGATCCGGTACCCAGCTTTTGTTCCCTTTAG
TGAGGGTTAATTGCGCGCTTGGCGTAATCATGGTCATAGCTGTTTCCTGTGTGAAATTGTTATCCGCTCA
CAATTCCACACAACATACGAGCCGGAAGCATAAAGTGTAAAGCCTGGGGTGCCTAATGAGTGAGCTAACT
CACATTAATTGCGTTGCGCTCACTGCCCGCTTTCCAGTCGGGAAACCTGTCGTGCCAGCTGCATTAATGA
ATCGGCCAACGCGCGGGGAGAGGCGGTTTGCGTATTGGGCGCTCTTCCGCTTCCTCGCTCACTGACTCGC
TGCGCTCGGTCGTTCGGCTGCGGCGAGCGGTATCAGCTCACTCAAAGGCGGTAATACGGTTATCCACAGA
ATCAGGGGATAACGCAGGAAAGAACATGTGAGCAAAAGGCCAGCAAAAGGCCAGGAACCGTAAAAAGGCC
GCGTTGCTGGCGTTTTTCCATAGGCTCCGCCCCCCTGACGAGCATCACAAAAATCGACGCTCAAGTCAGA
GGTGGCGAAACCCGACAGGACTATAAAGATACCAGGCGTTTCCCCCTGGAAGCTCCCTCGTGCGCTCTCC
TGTTCCGACCCTGCCGCTTACCGGATACCTGTCCGCCTTTCTCCCTTCGGGAAGCGTGGCGCTTTCTCAT
AGCTCACGCTGTAGGTATCTCAGTTCGGTGTAGGTCGTTCGCTCCAAGCTGGGCTGTGTGCACGAACCCC
CCGTTCAGCCCGACCGCTGCGCCTTATCCGGTAACTATCGTCTTGAGTCCAACCCGGTAAGACACGACTT
ATCGCCACTGGCAGCAGCCACTGGTAACAGGATTAGCAGAGCGAGGTATGTAGGCGGTGCTACAGAGTTC
TTGAAGTGGTGGCCTAACTACGGCTACACTAGAAGAACAGTATTTGGTATCTGCGCTCTGCTGAAGCCAG
TTACCTTCGGAAAAAGAGTTGGTAGCTCTTGATCCGGCAAACAAACCACCGCTGGTAGCGGTGGTTTTTT
TGTTTGCAAGCAGCAGATTACGCGCAGAAAAAAAGGATCTCAAGAAGATCCTTTGATCTTTTCTACGGGG
TCTGACGCTCAGTGGAACGAAAACTCACGTTAAGGGATTTTGGTCATGAGATTATCAAAAAGGATCTTCA
CCTAGATCCTTTTAAATTAAAAATGAAGTTTTAAATCAATCTAAAGTATATATGAGTAAACTTGGTCTGA
CAGTTACCAATGCTTAATCAGTGAGGCACCTATCTCAGCGATCTGTCTATTTCGTTCATCCATAGTTGCC
TGACTCCCCGTCGTGTAGATAACTACGATACGGGAGGGCTTACCATCTGGCCCCAGTGCTGCAATGATAC
CGCGAGACCCACGCTCACCGGCTCCAGATTTATCAGCAATAAACCAGCCAGCCGGAAGGGCCGAGCGCAG
AAGTGGTCCTGCAACTTTATCCGCCTCCATCCAGTCTATTAATTGTTGCCGGGAAGCTAGAGTAAGTAGT
TCGCCAGTTAATAGTTTGCGCAACGTTGTTGCCATTGCTACAGGCATCGTGGTGTCACGCTCGTCGTTTG
GTATGGCTTCATTCAGCTCCGGTTCCCAACGATCAAGGCGAGTTACATGATCCCCCATGTTGTGCAAAAA
AGCGGTTAGCTCCTTCGGTCCTCCGATCGTTGTCAGAAGTAAGTTGGCCGCAGTGTTATCACTCATGGTT
ATGGCAGCACTGCATAATTCTCTTACTGTCATGCCATCCGTAAGATGCTTTTCTGTGACTGGTGAGTACT
CAACCAAGTCATTCTGAGAATAGTGTATGCGGCGACCGAGTTGCTCTTGCCCGGCGTCAATACGGGATAA
TACCGCGCCACATAGCAGAACTTTAAAAGTGCTCATCATTGGAAAACGTTCTTCGGGGCGAAAACTCTCA
AGGATCTTACCGCTGTTGAGATCCAGTTCGATGTAACCCACTCGTGCACCCAACTGATCTTCAGCATCTT
TTACTTTCACCAGCGTTTCTGGGTGAGCAAAAACAGGAAGGCAAAATGCCGCAAAAAAGGGAATAAGGGC
GACACGGAAATGTTGAATACTCATACTCTTCCTTTTTCAATATTATTGAAGCATTTATCAGGGTTATTGT
CTCATGAGCGGATACATATTTGAATGTATTTAGAAAAATAAACAAATAGGGGTTCCGCGCACATTTCCCC
GAAAAGTGCCAC
